>Addgene plasmid #136718 | pISH-Olfr713 | addgene full sequence | sequence record 273195 | Addgene NGS Result
GTTCGTGCACACAGCCCAGCTTGGAGCGAACGACCTACACCGAACTGAGATACCTACAGCGTGAGCTATG
AGAAAGCGCCACGCTTCCCGAAGGGAGAAAGGCGGACAGGTATCCGGTAAGCGGCAGGGTCGGAACAGGA
GAGCGCACGAGGGAGCTTCCAGGGGGAAACGCCTGGTATCTTTATAGTCCTGTCGGGTTTCGCCACCTCT
GACTTGAGCGTCGATTTTTGTGATGCTCGTCAGGGGGGCGGAGCCTATGGAAAAACGCCAGCAACGCGGC
CTTTTTACGGTTCCTGGCCTTTTGCTGGCCTTTTGCTCACATGTTCTTTCCTGCGTTATCCCCTGATTCT
GTGGATAACCGTATTACCGCCTTTGAGTGAGCTGATACCGCTCGCCGCAGCCGAACGACCGAGCGCAGCG
AGTCAGTGAGCGAGGAAGCGGAAGAGCGCCCAATACGCAAACCGCCTCTCCCCGCGCGTTGGCCGATTCA
TTAATGCAGCTGGCACGACAGGTTTCCCGACTGGAAAGCGGGCAGTGAGCGCAACGCAATTAATGTGAGT
TAGCTCACTCATTAGGCACCCCAGGCTTTACACTTTATGCTTCCGGCTCGTATGTTGTGTGGAATTGTGA
GCGGATAACAATTTCACACAGGAAACAGCTATGACCATGATTACGCCAAGCTATTTAGGTGACACTATAG
AATACTCAAGCTATGCATCCAACGCGTTGGGAGCTCTCCCATATGGTCGACCTGCAGGCGGCCGCGAATT
CACTAGTGATTCGTTGTCCTACACTGTTGTGACTCCCATGTTGAACCCCATCATCTATAGCCTGAGAAAT
AATGAGGTGAAGAGTGCCCTCAGCAGGACCTTCCACAAGGCCCTGGCCCTCAGAAACCATATCACATAAA
CATCAAATCCTCTCTCCTCCTTAAATGTCCATTGGAATGACACCAACTTTTTAAATGGATGTTAGGAAGC
TCAGGAGAGACAAAAACTCAGATAGGTTATTGATATCCTTCTATATTTCTTTGCCTTTCCATTGTATAAA
CATTGTTTTTTCTCATCAGAATAATTAGTATTTTGGATGCTTCTATGATTAATTTGTTCAAGGTATTATT
TTGCTAATCAGCATGAAAGTGACATAGATTGTGCACTGTATGGAATTCCTAATGTGTACTTGGAGACATA
CATGAGAAAATACAGTAAAAACCGTCAAAAGTCATCCTGGCCTTTTGTCTGGATTTAGACTAGTTTGAAT
CCAGGTGCAAAGAAACATCCCATTCTTTATTGCATGTTTCTTTTGTTCTTTCATTTTATTTTTATAGTTT
GAGACCTCAAACAGAAGAAGGCAAACTACTAATCCACGTGTATATTTATAGAACATCAATAGCCTCATTG
ACTTTTTACTCAGGCTCCTTCGGTCAGGTAGAGCAAGCCCAGTCTACAGTTCTTCATTTTAAGGCTCTAA
ACCTTTGTTTTTAGAAGTTAAAAAATTTATATGCTATCTTCCATGATACTCTCCTCTGATTTCCATGGAT
CTTTACAGACTCCAGTACAAGTCCTTCTACGAATGCTATTGTATTGCACTCAGTGACTTTGCATCCCAAA
GTTACATGCACTGTCAGCATGAAAAGGCAAAAGGGCACCACAATAGAATAACTTAATCAATATTGAGGAG
TTCAAATGGAGTTACTTCTAAGAGGAAATGGATTTTATTGCTGAGGAAGTGAAACCAAAGATGCTTAAAC
AAATATAATTGGAATACAATTCTAAACCCCAAGTTTTTGAATATTAGTTTTGTACTTTTTCACTGCCATA
TATGAAAATTGTTTAGTTCAGAGTCATGGTAAAACAATATTTTATAAGGGTGGGTTGAGAGAGAAGTAAG
TGGGCAAGATTATGTTTGAGAAAAACATAATGAGCATCCATTTAATACACACTTCAACAAAATTAGCAAA
ATAGAGCTATATCTATAAGAATTCAATACAAATAGCCTCATACTGTGCCATGTTGATCAGACCAAATCGA
ATTCCCGCGGCCGCCATGGCGGCCGGGAGCATGCGACGTCGGGCCCAATTCGCCCTATAGTGAGTCGTAT
TACAATTCACTGGCCGTCGTTTTACAACGTCGTGACTGGGAAAACCCTGGCGTTACCCAACTTAATCGCC
TTGCAGCACATCCCCCTTTCGCCAGCTGGCGTAATAGCGAAGAGGCCCGCACCGATCGCCCTTCCCAACA
GTTGCGCAGCCTGAATGGCGAATGG
[124 nt withheld, positions 2266-2389]
C
[91 nt withheld, positions 2391-2481]
A
[49 nt withheld, positions 2483-2531]
CCTTTGACGTTGGAGTCCACGTTCTTT
[37 nt withheld, positions 2559-2595]
ACCCTATCTCGGTCTATTCTTTTGATTTATAAGGGATTTTGCCGATTTCGGCCTATTGGTTAAAAAATGA
GCTGATTTAACAAAAATTTAACGCGAATTTTAACAAAATATTAACGCTTACAATTTCCTGATGCGGTATT
TTCTCCTTACGCATCTGTGCGGTATTTCACACCGCATCAGGTGGCACTTTTCGGGGAAATGTGCGCGGAA
CCCCTATTTGTTTATTTTTCTAAATACATTCAAATATGTATCCGCTCATGAGACAATAACCCTGATAAAT
GCTTCAATAATATTGAAAAAGGAAGAGTATGAGTATTCAACATTTCCGTGTCGCCCTTATTCCCTTTTTT
GCGGCATTTTGCCTTCCTGTTTTTGCTCACCCAGAAACGCTGGTGAAAGTAAAAGATGCTGAAGATCAGT
TGGGTGCACGAGTGGGTTACATCGAACTGGATCTCAACAGCGGTAAGATCCTTGAGAGTTTTCGCCCCGA
AGAACGTTTTCCAATGATGAGCACTTTTAAAGTTCTGCTATGTGGCGCGGTATTATCCCGTATTGACGCC
GGGCAAGAGCAACTCGGTCGCCGCATACACTATTCTCAGAATGACTTGGTTGAGTACTCACCAGTCACAG
AAAAGCATCTTACGGATGGCATGACAGTAAGAGAATTATGCAGTGCTGCCATAACCATGAGTGATAACAC
TGCGGCCAACTTACTTCTGACAACGATCGGAGGACCGAAGGAGCTAACCGCTTTTTTGCACAACATGGGG
GATCATGTAACTCGCCTTGATCGTTGGGAACCGGAGCTGAATGAAGCCATACCAAACGACGAGCGTGACA
CCACGATGCCTGTAGCAATGGCAACAACGTTGCGCAAACTATTAACTGGCGAACTACTTACTCTAGCTTC
CCGGCAACAATTAATAGACTGGATGGAGGCGGATAAAGTTGCAGGACCACTTCTGCGCTCGGCCCTTCCG
GCTGGCTGGTTTATTGCTGATAAATCTGGAGCCGGTGAGCGTGGGTCTCGCGGTATCATTGCAGCACTGG
GGCCAGATGGTAAGCCCTCCCGTATCGTAGTTATCTACACGACGGGGAGTCAGGCAACTATGGATGAACG
AAATAGACAGATCGCTGAGATAGGTGCCTCACTGATTAAGCATTGGTAACTGTCAGACCAAGTTTACTCA
TATATACTTTAGATTGATTTAAAACTTCATTTTTAATTTAAAAGGATCTAGGTGAAGATCCTTTTTGATA
ATCTCATGACCAAAATCCCTTAACGTGAGTTTTCGTTCCACTGAGCGTCAGACCCCGTAGAAAAGATCAA
AGGATCTTCTTGAGATCCTTTTTTTCTGCGCGTAATCTGCTGCTTGCAAACAAAAAAACCACCGCTACCA
GCGGTGGTTTGTTTGCCGGATCAAGAGCTACCAACTCTTTTTCCGAAGGTAACTGGCTTCAGCAGAGCGC
AGATACCAAATACTGTTCTTCTAGTGTAGCCGTAGTTAGGCCACCACTTCAAGAACTCTGTAGCACCGCC
TACATACCTCGCTCTGCTAATCCTGTTACCAGTGGCTGCTGCCAGTGGCGATAAGTCGTGTCTTACCGGG
TTGGACTCAAGACGATAGTTACCGGATAAGGCGCAGCGGTCGGGCTGAACGGGGG
Features (pLannotate 1.2.2; 14 found; start..end, strand, type, name):
    446..538     +  CDS            lacI (fragment): lac repressor; lacI; The lac repressor binds to the lac operator to inhibit transcription in E. coli. This inhibition can be relieved by adding lactose or isopropyl-β-D-thiogalactopyranoside (IPTG).
    551..572     +  protein_bind   CAP binding site: CAP binding activates transcription in the presence of cAMP. E. coli catabolite activator protein
    587..617     +  promoter       lac promoter: promoter for the E. coli lac operon
    625..641     +  protein_bind   lac operator: The lac repressor binds to the lac operator to inhibit transcription in E. coli. This inhibition can be relieved by adding lactose or isopropyl-β-D-thiogalactopyranoside (IPTG). lac repressor encoded by lacI
    683..701     +  promoter       SP6 promoter: promoter for bacteriophage SP6 RNA polymerase
    713..787     +  CDS            VESPI_VESMG (fragment): Experimental evidence at protein level: Swiss-Prot protein existence level 1. Shows contractile activity on isolated ileum smooth muscle. From Vespa magnifica (Hornet).
    781..879     +  CDS            Olfr1 (fragment): OLF1_MOUSE - Also known as Mor135-13 From Mus musculus (Mouse).
   2084..2102    -  promoter       T7 promoter: promoter for bacteriophage T7 RNA polymerase
   2105..2262    +  CDS            lacZα (fragment): LacZα fragment of β-galactosidase; lacZ fragment
   2266..2694    +  rep_origin     f1 ori (sequence partly withheld): f1 bacteriophage origin of replication; arrow indicates direction of (+) strand synthesis
   2722..2772    -  misc_feature   bom (fragment): basis of mobility region from pBR322
   2799..2903    +  promoter       AmpR promoter: bla
   2904..3764    +  CDS            AmpR: β-lactamase; bla; confers resistance to ampicillin, carbenicillin, and related antibiotics
   3935..263     +  rep_origin     ori (across the origin): high-copy-number ColE1/pMB1/pBR322/pUC origin of replication
