[The description below was written by a language model from this plasmid's Addgene catalogue record and pLannotate feature annotations shown in this document.]
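Description:
pISH-Olfr713 is a bacterial cloning plasmid built on the pGEM-T-Easy backbone and intended as a template for in vitro transcription of riboprobes that detect the mouse odorant receptor gene Olfr713 (also known as MOR263-1 or P3) by in situ hybridization. The sequenced record is 4,260 nt. It is maintained in E. coli at high copy through a ColE1/pUC-type origin and selected with ampicillin via the bla gene under its own promoter. An f1 phage origin is also present, which in principle allows single-stranded DNA production. Remnants of the lac region (CAP site, lac promoter and operator, a lacI fragment and an interrupted lacZα fragment) reflect the blue/white screening system of the parent vector, which is disrupted by the insert.

The payload is a probe fragment of Mus musculus Olfr713 lying in the cloning site between an SP6 promoter on one side and an oppositely oriented T7 promoter on the other, spanning roughly 1.3–1.4 kb between the two. This convergent arrangement lets either strand be transcribed by choosing the corresponding phage RNA polymerase, giving antisense probe and sense control. The record does not state the orientation of the insert, so which polymerase yields the antisense probe cannot be determined here, nor is the cloning method recorded. The automated annotation does not label the insert as Olfr713. It marks only a short stretch as a fragment resembling Olfr1, another mouse odorant receptor, which likely reflects family similarity, and a short hit to a hornet peptide that is probably spurious. The plasmid carries no eukaryotic expression elements and was deposited in connection with a study of the zonal organization of odorant receptor gene choice in the mouse main olfactory epithelium.
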