Addgene plasmid #136718: pISH-Olfr713
Purpose: Template to synthesize riboprobes for in situ hybridization (ISH) for Olfr713
Depositing lab: Peter Mombaerts. Depositing organization: Max Planck Research Unit for Neurogenetics. Publication: The Zonal Organization of Odorant Receptor Gene Choice in the Main Olfactory Epithelium of the Mouse. Zapiec B, Mombaerts P. Cell Rep. 2020 Mar 24;30(12):4220-4234.e5. doi: 10.1016/j.celrep.2020.02.110. PubMed 32209480.
Backbone
  Vector backbone: pGEM-T-Easy
  Vector type: in situ probe
Growth in bacteria
  Bacterial resistance: Ampicillin, 100 μg/mL
  Growth temperature: 37°C
  Growth strain: DH5alpha
  Copy number: High Copy
Gene/Insert
  Gene/Insert name: Olfr713
  Species: M. musculus (mouse)
  Mutation: ISH Probe insert
  Entrez Gene: Olfr713 (a.k.a. MOR263-1, P3)
  Cloning method: Unknown
Terms and licenses: Academic/Nonprofit Terms; Industry Terms: Not Available to Industry
Depositor comments: ISH probe for mouse gene: Olfr713 aka MOR263-1 aka P3
How to cite: pISH-Olfr713 was a gift from Peter Mombaerts (Addgene plasmid # 136718 ; http://n2t.net/addgene:136718 ; RRID:Addgene_136718)
